>Addgene plasmid #167400 | pMSR:MSMEG_5227:Dendra | depositor partial sequence | sequence record 325228 | partial
ATGAAGCCCATTAGTGAACTCGGCTATGAAGACGCGCGTGACGAGTTGGTCGCCGTGGTGCAGCAGCTGG
AACAGGGTGGGCTCAGCTTGGATGATTCGCTGCAGCTCTGGGAGCGTGGCGAGGCGCTGGCGAAACGCTG
TGAAGAGCACTTAGCCGGAGCGCGTCAGCGCGTCGAGCAGGCGATCGCCGCCCGCGAGGCCGACGAGGAC
