[The description below was written by a language model from this plasmid's Addgene catalogue record.]
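Description:
pMSR:MSMEG_5227:Dendra is a bacterial expression plasmid built on the pMSR:Dendra backbone, an integrating mycobacterial expression vector that targets the L5 phage attachment site, so that it inserts into the mycobacterial chromosome rather than being maintained as an episome. In E. coli it is propagated as a high-copy plasmid in a standard cloning strain, and selection is by apramycin resistance. The vector type field also notes that the design supports T7-driven expression in E. coli, making the same construct usable in both hosts. No feature table is provided, so the specific origin of replication, integrase cassette and other backbone elements are not stated in the record.

The insert is the Mycobacterium smegmatis open reading frame MSMEG_5227, taken from the reference genome sequence of that species and introduced by ligation-independent cloning; the record notes that the 5' AseI junction was destroyed while the 3' HindIII site was retained. The function of the encoded protein is not stated. Expression in mycobacteria is driven by the pmycTetO promoter, a mycobacterial promoter carrying tet operator sequences, which generally allows tetracycline-responsive regulation when a Tet repressor is present. The gene is fused at its C terminus, through a Gly-Ala linker, to Dendra2, a green-to-red photoconvertible fluorescent protein, followed by a single Flag epitope.

The stated purpose is a C-terminal fluorescent fusion. The construct belongs to a systematic mycobacterial resource collection, and the tag arrangement lends itself to imaging the protein's localization in live cells, with the Flag tag available for immunodetection or affinity capture.
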