Addgene plasmid #167400: pMSR:MSMEG_5227:Dendra
Purpose: C-term fluorescent fusion
Depositing lab: Keith Derbyshire & Joseph Wade. Depositing organization: Wadsworth Center, New York State Department of Health. Publication: A Mycobacterial Systems Resource for the Research Community. Judd JA, Canestrari J, Clark R, Joseph A, Lapierre P, Lasek-Nesselquist E, Mir M, Palumbo M, Smith C, Stone M, Upadhyay A, Wirth SE, Dedrick RM, Meier CG, Russell DA, Dills A, Dove E, Kester J, Wolf ID, Zhu J, Rubin ER, Fortune S, Hatfull GF, Gray TA, Wade JT, Derbyshire KM. mBio. 2021 Mar 2;12(2). pii: mBio.02401-20. doi: 10.1128/mBio.02401-20. PubMed 33653882.
Backbone
  Vector backbone: pMSR:Dendra
  Vector type: Bacterial Expression ; Integrating Mycobacterial Expression Vector attL5. T7 expression in E. coli
Growth in bacteria
  Bacterial resistance: Apramycin, 25 μg/mL
  Growth temperature: 37°C
  Growth strain: DH5alpha
  Copy number: High Copy
Gene/Insert
  Gene/Insert name: MSMEG_5227
  Species: M. smegmatis
  Promoter: pmycTetO
  Tag / fusion protein: Gly-Ala Linker/Dendra2/1x Flag Tag (C terminal on insert)
  Cloning method: Ligation Independent Cloning
  Sequencing primers: 5′ TGATAGAGTTTGTCCTCCCTATCAG; 3′ TCCATATGCACCTTGACACG
Resource information
  A portion of this plasmid was derived from a plasmid made by: CP000480.1
Terms and licenses: Academic/Nonprofit Terms; Industry Terms: Not Available to Industry
Depositor comments: 5' cloning site: AseI (destroyed), 3' cloning site: HindIII (not destroyed)
How to cite: pMSR:MSMEG_5227:Dendra was a gift from Keith Derbyshire & Joseph Wade (Addgene plasmid # 167400 ; http://n2t.net/addgene:167400 ; RRID:Addgene_167400)
